>Addgene plasmid #46162 | pQUASp | depositor full sequence | sequence record 65046 | pQUASp sequence 9909 bps
CAGGTGGCACTTTTCGGGGAAATGTGCGCGGAACCCCTATTTGTTTATTTTTCTAAATACATTCAAATAT
GTATCCGCTCATGAGACAATAACCCTGATAAATGCTTCAATAATATTGAAAAAGGAAGAGTATGAGTATT
CAACATTTCCGTGTCGCCCTTATTCCCTTTTTTGCGGCATTTTGCCTTCCTGTTTTTGCTCACCCAGAAA
CGCTGGTGAAAGTAAAAGATGCTGAAGATCAGTTGGGTGCACGAGTGGGTTACATCGAACTGGATCTCAA
CAGCGGTAAGATCCTTGAGAGTTTTCGCCCCGAAGAACGTTTTCCAATGATGAGCACTTTTAAAGTTCTG
CTATGTGGCGCGGTATTATCCCGTATTGACGCCGGGCAAGAGCAACTCGGTCGCCGCATACACTATTCTC
AGAATGACTTGGTTGAGTACTCACCAGTCACAGAAAAGCATCTTACGGATGGCATGACAGTAAGAGAATT
ATGCAGTGCTGCCATAACCATGAGTGATAACACTGCGGCCAACTTACTTCTGACAACGATCGGAGGACCG
AAGGAGCTAACCGCTTTTTTGCACAACATGGGGGATCATGTAACTCGCCTTGATCGTTGGGAACCGGAGC
TGAATGAAGCCATACCAAACGACGAGCGTGACACCACGATGCCTGTAGCAATGGCAACAACGTTGCGCAA
ACTATTAACTGGCGAACTACTTACTCTAGCTTCCCGGCAACAATTAATAGACTGGATGGAGGCGGATAAA
GTTGCAGGACCACTTCTGCGCTCGGCCCTTCCGGCTGGCTGGTTTATTGCTGATAAATCTGGAGCCGGTG
AGCGTGGGTCTCGCGGTATCATTGCAGCACTGGGGCCAGATGGTAAGCCCTCCCGTATCGTAGTTATCTA
CACGACGGGGAGTCAGGCAACTATGGATGAACGAAATAGACAGATCGCTGAGATAGGTGCCTCACTGATT
AAGCATTGGTAACTGTCAGACCAAGTTTACTCATATATACTTTAGATTGATTTAAAACTTCATTTTTAAT
TTAAAAGGATCTAGGTGAAGATCCTTTTTGATAATCTCATGACCAAAATCCCTTAACGTGAGTTTTCGTT
CCACTGAGCGTCAGACCCCGTAGAAAAGATCAAAGGATCTTCTTGAGATCCTTTTTTTCTGCGCGTAATC
TGCTGCTTGCAAACAAAAAAACCACCGCTACCAGCGGTGGTTTGTTTGCCGGATCAAGAGCTACCAACTC
TTTTTCCGAAGGTAACTGGCTTCAGCAGAGCGCAGATACCAAATACTGTTCTTCTAGTGTAGCCGTAGTT
AGGCCACCACTTCAAGAACTCTGTAGCACCGCCTACATACCTCGCTCTGCTAATCCTGTTACCAGTGGCT
GCTGCCAGTGGCGATAAGTCGTGTCTTACCGGGTTGGACTCAAGACGATAGTTACCGGATAAGGCGCAGC
GGTCGGGCTGAACGGGGGGTTCGTGCACACAGCCCAGCTTGGAGCGAACGACCTACACCGAACTGAGATA
CCTACAGCGTGAGCTATGAGAAAGCGCCACGCTTCCCGAAGGGAGAAAGGCGGACAGGTATCCGGTAAGC
GGCAGGGTCGGAACAGGAGAGCGCACGAGGGAGCTTCCAGGGGGAAACGCCTGGTATCTTTATAGTCCTG
TCGGGTTTCGCCACCTCTGACTTGAGCGTCGATTTTTGTGATGCTCGTCAGGGGGGCGGAGCCTATGGAA
AAACGCCTTCTTCTTGAACTCGGGCTCGGTGCCAGTATACCTCAAATGGTTGTCGTACCTCTCATGGTTC
CGTTACGCCAACGAGGGTCTGCTGATTAACCAATGGGCGGACGTGGAGCCGGGCGAAATTAGCTGCACAT
CGTCGAACACCACGTGCCCCAGTTCGGGCAAGGTCATCCTGGAGACGCTTAACTTCTCCGCCGCCGATCT
GCCGCTGGACTACGTGGGTCTGGCCCATGATGAAATAACATAAGGTGGTCCCGTCGATAGCCGAAGCTTA
CCGAAGTATACACTTAAATTCAGTGCACGTTTGCTTGTTGAGAGGAAAGGTTGTGTGCGGACGAATTTTT
TTTTGAAAACATTAACCCTTACGTGGAATAAAAAAAAATGAAATATTGCAAATTTTGCTGCAAAGCTGTG
ACTGGAGTAAAATTAATTCACGTGCCGAAGTGTGCTATTAAGAGAAAATTGTGGGAGCAGAGCCTTGGGT
GCAGCCTTGGTGAAAACTCCCAAATTTGTGATACCCACTTTAATGATTCGCAGTGGAAGGCTGCACCTGC
AAAAGGTCAGACATTTAAAAGGAGGCGACTCAACGCAGATGCCGTACCTAGTAAAGTGATAGAGCCTGAA
CCAGAAAAGATAAAAGAAGGCTATACCAGTGGGAGTACACAAACAGAGTAAGTTTGAATAGTAAAAAAAA
TCATTTATGTAAACAATAACGTGACTGTGCGTTAGGTCCTGTTCATTGTTTAATGAAAATAAGAGCTTGA
GGGAAAAAATTCGTACTTTGGAGTACGAAATGCGTCGTTTAGAGCAGCAGCCGAATTAATTCTAGTTCCA
GTGAAATCCAAGCATTTTCTAAATTAAATGTATTCTTATTATTATAGTTGTTATTTTTGATATATATAAA
CAACACTATTATGCCCACCATTTTTTTGAGATGCATCTACACAAGGAACAAACACTGGATGTCACTTTCA
GTTCAAATTGTAACGCTAATCACTCCGAACAGGTCACAAAAAATTACCTTAAAAAGTCATAATATTAAAT
TAGAATAAATATAGCTGTGAGGGAAATATATACAAATATATTGGAGCAAATAAATTGTACATACAAATAT
TTATTACTAATTTCTATTGAGACGAAATGAACCACTCGGAACCATTTGAGCGAACCGAATCGCGCGGAAC
TAACGACAGTCGCTCCAAGGTCGTCGAACAAAAGGTGAATGTGTTGCGGAGAGCGGGTGGGAGACAGCGA
AAGAGCAACTACGAAACGTGGTGTGGTGGAGGTGAATTATGAAGAGGGCGCGCGATTTGAAAAGTATGTA
TATAAAAAATATATCCCGGTGTTTTATGTAGCGATAAACGAGTTTTTGATGTAAGGTATGCAGGTGTGTA
AGTCTTTTGGTTAGAAGACAAATCCAAAGTCTACTTGTGGGGATGTTCGAAGGGGAAATACTTGTATTCT
ATAGGTCATATCTTGTTTTTATTGGCACAAATATAATTACATTAGCTTTTTGAGGGGGCAATAAACAGTA
AACACGATGGTAATAATGGTAAAAAAAAAAAACAAGCAGTTATTTCGGATATATGTCGGCTACTCCTTGC
GTCGGGCCCGAAGTCTTAGAGCCAGATATGCGAGCACCCGGAAGCTCACGATGAGAATGGCCAGACCCAC
GTAGTCCAGCGGCAGATCGGCGGCGGAGAAGTTAAGCGTCTCCAGGATGACCTTGCCCGAACTGGGGCAC
GTGGTGTTCGACGATGTGCAGCTAATTTCGCCCGGCTCCACGTCCGCCCATTGGTTAATCAGCAGACCCT
CGTTGGCGTAACGGAACCATGAGAGGTACGACAACCATTTGAGGTATACTGGCACCGAGCCCGAGTTCAA
GAAGAAGCCGCCAAAGAGCAGGAATGGTATGATAACCGGCGGACCCACAGACAGCGCCATCGAGGTCGAG
GAGCTGGCGCAGGATATTAGATATCCGAAGGACGTTGACACATTGGCCACCAGAGTGACCAGCGCCAGGC
AGTTGAAGAAGTGCAGCACTCCGGCCCGCAGTCCGATCATCGGATAGGCAATCGCCGTGAAGACCAGTGG
CACTGTGAGAAAAAGCGGCAATTCGGCAATCGTTTTGCCCAGAAAGTATGTGTCACAGCGATAAAGTCGA
CTTCGGGCCTCCCTCATAAAAACTGGCAGCTCTGAGGTGAACACCTAAATCGAATCGATTCATTAGAAAG
TTAGTAAATTATTGAAATGCAAATGTATTCTAAACATGACTTACATTTATCGTGGCAAAGACGTTTTGAA
AGGTCATGTTGGTCAGGAAGAGGAAGATGGCTCCGTTGATATTCATCACACCCACTTGCGTGAGTTGTTG
GCCCAAAAAGATGAGGCCAATCAAGATGGCAACCATCTGCAAATTAAAATGTTACTCGCATCTCATTAAT
ATTCGCGAGTTAAATGAAATTTATTTATCTTCTGCAAAACTATAAACTATACATCTCATTGAAAAAAACT
AAGAAGGGTGTGGAATCAGGCAATTCTATCTAAAATCTAGCGAATTTGTTTCCAAGAATTGTAAGCGTTA
TATCATTTGTTTCCACTGGAACCACTCACCGTTGTCTGAATAAGTCGCACTTTTACGAGGAGTGGTTCCT
TGAGCACCGACAGCCAGGATCGCCACAGGACCGCCCGGAACTGCATGAACCAGGTGGCCTTGTAGGTGTA
CCCATTCTCCGGCTGCTCCAGTGGCTTCTCCAGATTTTTGGTGGCCAACAACTGCTCCATATCCCGGGCT
ACTTTGCTAATGGCAAAATTGTCGCATATCTTGGCGATCCGATCACGGGACTCGATCTCCCGTCCGGGCA
CAACGGCCAACACCTGTACGTAAAAGTCCGCCGGATTGTAGTTGGTAGGACACTGGGCACCCACGCTGGA
TAGGAGTTGAGATGTTATGTAATACTAGATACCCTTAATAAACACATCGAACTCACTAGGAAAAGAAGTC
GACGGCTTCGCTGGGAGTGCCCAAGAAAGCTACCCTGCCCTCGGCCATCAGAAGGATCTTGTCAAAGAGC
TCAAACAGCTCGGAAGACGGCTGATGAATGGTCAGGATGACGGTCTTGCCCTTCTGCGACAGCTTCTTCA
GCACCTGGACGACGCTGTGGGCGGTAAAGGAGTCCAGTCCGGAGGTGGGCTCATCGCAGATCAGAAGCGG
CGGATCGGTTAGAGCCTCGGAGGCGAATGCCAGACGCTTCCTTTCTCCGCCGGACAGACCTTTCACCCTG
CCGGGCACACCGATGATCGTGTGCTGACATTTGCTGAGCGAAAGCTCCTGGATCACCTGATCCACGCGGG
CCACTCGCTGCCGATAGGTCAGATGTCGTGGCATCCGCACCATGGCTTGGAAAATCAGGTGTTCCCTGGC
CGTTAGGGAGCCGATAAAGAGGTCATCCTGCTGGACATAGGCGCACCTGGCCTGCATCTCCTTGGCGTCC
ACAGGTTGGCCATTGAGCAGTCGCATCCCGGATGGCGATACTTGGATGCCCTGCGGCGATCGAAAGGCAA
GGGCATTCAGCAGGGTCGTCTTTCCGGCACCGGAACTGCCCATCACGGCCAAAAGTTCGCCCGGATAGGC
CACGCCGCAAACTGAGTTTCAAATTGGTAATTGGACCCTTTATTAAGATTTCACACAGATCAGCCGACTG
CGAATAGAAACTCACCGTTCTTGAGCAAATGTTTCCTGGGCGCCGGTATGTGTCGCTCGTTGCAGAATAG
TCCGCGTGTCCGGTTGACCAGCTGCCGCCATCCGGAGCCCGGCTGATTGACCGCCCCAAAGATGTCCATA
TTGTGCCAGGCATAGGTGAGGTTCTCGGCTAGTTGGCCGCTCCCTGAACCGGAGTCCTCCGGCGGACTGG
GTGGCCGGAGCGTGCCGTAGTTTTTGGCCTGCCCGAAGCCCTGGTTAATGCAGCTCTGCGAAGCCGCTCC
GCTGTCACCCTGCAATGATAGGGGATCTCAAATATCAACTACAAGCGTTATGCTCATCTAACCCCGAACA
AAAAGTACCCCGAAGTATCCTACGAAGTAGGTTTATACTTTTATTTATTTTTTGTGCATCTAGGATCAGC
TTAAAATATCTGGTTGTTATATTTTTTGTAAAAAAGAATATAGTCGAAAATGAATGCCTTTAGATGTCTT
GATCATGATATGATCTCAAAAATTGTCTTATATAGCGAGAACAGCTACCAGAATAATCTGTTTCGTGTCA
CTATTTGTTTGTGCAATTGCGGTTTGGGATTTTTGTGGGTCGCAGTTCTCACGCCGCAGACAATTTGATG
TTGCAATCGCAGTTCCTATAGATCAAGTGAACTTAAGATGTATGCACATGTACTACTCACATTGTTCAGA
TGCTCGGCAGATGGGTGTTTGCTGCCTCCGCGAATTAATAGCTCCTGATCCTCTTGGCCCATTGCCGGGA
TTTTTCACACTTTCCCCTGCTTACCCACCCAAAACCAATCACCACCCCAATCACTCAAAAAACAAACAAA
AATAAGAAGCGAGAGGAGTTTTGGCACAGCACTTTGTGTTTAATTGATGGCGTAAACCGCTTGGAGCTTC
GTCACGAAACCGCTGACAAAATGCAACTGAAGGCGGACATTGACGCTACGTAACGCTACAAACGGTGGCG
AAAGAGATAGCGGACGCAGCGGCGAAAGAGACGGCGATATTTCTGTGGACAGAGAAGGAGGCAAACAGCG
CTGACTTTGAGTGGAATGTCATTTTGAGTGAGAGGTAATCGAAAGAACCTGGTACATCAAATACCCTTGG
ATCGAAGTAAATTTAAAACTGATCAGATAAGTTCAATGATATCCAGTGCAGTAAAAAAAAAAAATGTTTT
TTTTATCTACTTTCCGCAAAAATGGGTTTTATTAACTTACATACATACTAGAATTGGCCGCTCTAGCCCC
CCCTCGAATGTTCTCTCTCTTCTCTTCTCTCTCTCTTTCTCGAATGTTCTCTCTCTTCTCTTCTCTCTCT
CTTTCTCGAGTCACGTGTCACTGGGTCAGTGGGTAATCGCTTATCCTCGGATAAACAATTATCCTCACGG
GTAATCGCTTATCCGCTCGGGTAATCGCTTATCCTCGGGTAATCGCTTATCCTTGGGTAATCGCTTATCC
TCGGATAAACAATTATCCTCACGGGTAATCGCTTATCCGCTCGGGTAATCGCTTATCCTCGGGTAATCGC
TTATCCTTGGGTAATCGCTTATCCTCGGATAAACAATTATCCTCACGGGTAATCGCTTATCCGCTCGGGT
AATCGCTTATCCTCGGGTAATCGCTTATCCTTTCACGTTGGGACTCAGTGACTCGATAGCCGAAGCTTAC
CGAAGTATACACTTAAATTCAGTGCACGTTTGCTTGTTGAGAGGAAAGGTTGTGTGCGGACGAATTTTTT
TTTGAAAACCGGTGATAGAGCCTGAACCAGAAAAGATAAAAGAAGGCTATACCAGTGGGAGTACACAAAC
AGAGTAAGTTTGAATAGTAAAAAAAATCATTTATGTAAACAATAACGTGACTGTGCGTTAGGTCCTGTTC
ATTGGTACCCGCCCGGGGATCAGATCCGCGGCCGCATAGGCCACTAGTGGATCTGGATCCTCTAGAGTCG
ACCTCGAACGTTAACGTTAACGTAACGTTAACTCGAGGAGCTTGATAACATTATACCTAAACCCATGGTC
AAGAGTAAACATTTCTGCCTTTGAAGTTGAGAACACAATTAAGCATCCCCTGGTTAAACCTGACATTCAT
ACTTGTTAATAGCGCCATAAACATAGCACCAATTCGAAGAATACTTGTTAATAGCGCCATAAACATAGCA
CCAATTTCGAAGAAACTCAGTTAAAAGCAATTAGCAATTAGCAATTAGCAATAACTCTGCTGACTTCAAA
ACGAGAAGAGTTGCAAGTATTTGTAAGGCACAGTTTATAGACCACCGACGGCTCATTAGGGCTCGTCATG
TAACTAAGCGCGGTGAAACCCAATTGAACATATAGTGGAATTATTATTATCAATGGGGAAGATTTAACCC
TCAGGTAGCAAAGTAATTTAATTGCAAATAGAGAGTCCTAAGACTAAATAATATATTTAAAAATCTGGCC
CTTTGACCTTGCTTGTCAGGTGCATTTGGGTTCAATCGTAAGTTGCTTCTATATAAACACTTTCCCCATC
CCCGCAATAATGAAGAATACCGCAGAATAAAGAGAGATTTGCAACAAAAAATAAAGGCATTGCGAAAACT
TTTTATGGGGGATCATTACACTCGGGCCTACGGTTACAATTCCCAGCCACTTAAGCGACAAGTTTGGCCA
ACAATCCATCTAATAGCTAATAGCGCAATCACTGGTAATCGCAAGAGTATATAGGCAATAGAACCCATGG
ATTTGACCAAAGGTAACCGAGACAATGGAGAAGCAAGAGGATTTCAAACTGAACACCCACAGTGCTGTGT
ACTACCACTGGCGCGTTTGGGAGCTCACTGGCCTGATGCGTCCTCCGGGCGTTTCAAGCCTGCTTTACGT
GGTATACTCCATTACGGTCAACTTGGTGGTCACCGTGCTGTTTCCCTTGAGCTTGCTGGCCAGGCTGCTG
TTCACCACCAACATGGCCGGATTGTGCGAGAACCTGACCATAACTATTACCGATATTGTGGCCAATTTGA
AGTTTGCGAATGTGTACATGGTGAGGAAGCAGCTCCATGAGATTCGCTCTCTCCTAAGGCTCATGGACGC
TAGAGCCCGGCTGGTGGGCGATCCCGAGGAGATTTCTGCCTTGAGGAAGGAAGTGAATATCGCACAGGGC
ACTTTCCGCACCTTTGCCAGTATTTTCGTATTTGGCACTACTTTGAGTTGCGTCCGCGTGGTCGTTCGCC
CGGATCGAGAGCTCCTGTATCCGGCCTGGTTCGGCGTTGACTGGATGCACTCCACCAGAAACTATGTGCT
CATCAATATCTACCAGCTCTTCGGCTTGATAGTGCAGGCTATACAGAACTGCGCTAGTGACTCCTATCCG
CCTGCGTTTCTCTGCCTGCTCACGGGTCATATGCGTGCTTTGGAGCTGAGGGTGCGGCGGATTGGCTGCA
GCCAAGCTTTGCGTACTCGCAAATTATTAAAAATAAAACTTTAAAAATAATTTCGTCTAATTAATATTAT
GAGTTAATTCAAACCCCACGGACATGCTAAGGGTTAATCAACAATCATATCGCTGTCTCACTCAGACTCA
ATACGACACTCAGAATACTATTCCTTTCACTCGCACTTATTGCAAGCATACGTTAAGTGGATGTCTCTTG
CCGACGGGACCACCTTATGTTATTTCATCATGGTCTGGCCATTCTCATCGTGAGCTTCCGGGTGCTCGCA
TATCTGGCTCTAAGACTTCGGGCCCGACGCAAGGAGTAGCCGACATATATCCGAAATAACTGCTTGTTTT
TTTTTTTTACCATTATTACCATCGTGTTTACTGTTTATTGCCCCCTCAAAAAGCTAATGTAATTATATTT
GTGCCAATAAAAACAAGATATGACCTATAGAATACAAGTATTTCCCCTTCGAACATCCCCACAAGTAGAC
TTTGGATTTGTCTTCTAACCAAAAGACTTACACACCTGCATACCTTACATCAAAAACTCGTTTATCGCTA
CATAAAACACCGGGATATATTTTTTATATACATACTTTTCAAATCGCGCGCCCTCTTCATAATTCACCTC
CACCACACCACGTTTCGTAGTTGCTCTTTCGCTGTCTCCCACCCGCTCTCCGCAACACATTCACCTTTTG
TTCGACGACCTTGGAGCGACTGTCGTTAGTTCCGCGCGATTCGGGTGCGGTATTTCACACCGCATATGGT
GCACTCTCAGTACAATCTGCTCTGATGCCGCATAGTTAAGCCAGCCCCGACACCCGCCAACACCCGCTGA
CGCGCCCTGACGGGCTTGTCTGCTCCCGGCATCCGCTTACAGACAAGCTGTGACCGTCTCCGGGAGCTGC
ATGTGTCAGAGGTTTTCACCGTCATCACCGAAACGCGCGAGACGAAAGGGCCTCGTGATACGCCTATTTT
TATAGGTTAATGTCATGATAATAATGGTTTCTTAGACGT
Features (pLannotate 1.2.2; 14 found; start..end, strand, type, name):
     27..131     +  promoter       AmpR promoter: bla
    132..992     +  CDS            AmpR: β-lactamase; bla; confers resistance to ampicillin, carbenicillin, and related antibiotics
   1163..1751    +  rep_origin     ori: high-copy-number ColE1/pMB1/pBR322/pUC origin of replication
   1757..1985    +  CDS            mini-white (fragment): Drosophila white gene eye color pigment; white; This is a modified version of the white gene lacking part of the first intron.
   1986..2571    +  misc_feature   P element 5' end: No description available
   2582..6701    -  gene           mini-white: white; This modified version of the white gene lacks part of the first intron.
   7123..7219    +  misc_feature   P element 5' end (fragment): No description available
   7222..7354    +  misc_feature   P element 5' end (fragment): No description available
   7405..7424    +  misc_feature   MCS (fragment): pUC18/19 multiple cloning site
   8215..8913    +  CDS            Or2a (fragment): OR2A_DROME - Also known as AN4, DOR2F.1, dor62, OR2F.1. Experimental evidence at transcript level: Swiss-Prot protein existence level 2. Odorant receptor which mediates acceptance or avoidance behavior, depending on its substrates. The odorant receptor repertoire encodes a large collection of odor stimuli that vary widely in identity, intensity, and duration. May form a complex with Orco to form odorant-sensing units, providing sensitive and prolonged odorant signaling and calcium permeability. From Drosophila melanogaster (Fruit fly).
   8900..9132    +  misc_feature   P element 3' end: P element 3' end
   9132..9634    +  gene           mini-white (fragment): white; This modified version of the white gene lacks part of the first intron.
   9635..9704    -  misc_feature   bom (fragment): basis of mobility region from pBR322
   9806..9841    -  CDS            rop (fragment): Rop protein, which maintains plasmids at low copy number; rop
