[The description below was written by a language model from this plasmid's Addgene catalogue record and pLannotate feature annotations shown in this document.]
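Description:
pQUASp is an empty insect expression backbone for Drosophila transgenesis, derived from pUASp by removing the GAL4-responsive UAS enhancers and substituting 15 copies of the QUAS enhancer element. This converts the vector from the GAL4/UAS system to the Q binary expression system, in which the QF transcriptional activator binds QUAS sites to drive a downstream transgene. The plasmid is 9,909 bp and is maintained in E. coli through a ColE1/pUC-type origin and a bla (AmpR) cassette conferring ampicillin resistance. Small remnants of the pBR322 bom and rop regions are also detected.

For germline integration, the annotated P element 5' and 3' ends flank the transposable portion of the plasmid. Within it lies a mini-white gene, a shortened form of the white eye-colour gene lacking part of its first intron, which serves as the visible marker for identifying transformants in a white mutant background. Between mini-white and the P element 3' end lies the expression region. Short fragments matching P element 5' sequence there probably represent the P-transposase-derived promoter and leader characteristic of pUASp, followed by a fragment of a multiple cloning site where a gene of interest would be inserted. The QUAS repeats themselves were not picked up by the automated annotation, and the record does not explicitly name the basal promoter or the 3' UTR/terminator. The region annotated as an Or2a fragment and the additional mini-white fragments adjoining the P element ends are likely similarity hits to genomic sequence carried in the backbone rather than functional inserts. No gene is listed as cloned, consistent with the vector's use as a recipient for building QUAS effector or reporter transgenes.
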