Addgene plasmid #46162: pQUASp
Purpose: (Empty Backbone)
Depositing lab: Christopher Potter. Depositing organization: Johns Hopkins University and School of Medicine. Publication: Organization of olfactory centres in the malaria mosquito Anopheles gambiae. Riabinina O, Task D, Marr E, Lin CC, Alford R, O'Brochta DA, Potter CJ. Nat Commun. 2016 Oct 3;7:13010. doi: 10.1038/ncomms13010. PubMed 27694947.
Backbone
  Vector backbone: pUASp
  Backbone size (bp): 9909
  Modifications to backbone: Removed UAS enhancers and replaced with 15 copies of QUAS enhancer elements
  Vector type: Insect Expression
  Selectable markers: white
Growth in bacteria
  Bacterial resistance: Ampicillin, 100 μg/mL
  Growth temperature: 37°C
  Growth strain: DH5alpha
  Copy number: Unknown
Gene/Insert
  Cloning method: Ligation Independent Cloning
  Sequencing primers: 5′ pCasper-F; 3′ ACCAGGGGATGCTTAATTGTGTTC
Terms and licenses: Academic/Nonprofit Terms; Industry Terms: Not Available to Industry
How to cite: pQUASp was a gift from Christopher Potter (Addgene plasmid # 46162 ; http://n2t.net/addgene:46162 ; RRID:Addgene_46162)
