>Addgene plasmid #46162 | pQUASp | addgene partial sequence | sequence record 68047 | pCasper-F 5'-gggttttattaacttacat-3'
GCCCCCCCTCGAATGTTCTCTCTCTTCTCTTCTCTCTCTCTTTCTCGAATGTTCTCTCTCTTCTCTTCTC
TCTCTCTTTCTCGAGTCACGTGTCACTGGGTCAGTGGGTAATCGCTTATCCTCGGATAAACAATTATCCT
CACGGGTAATCGCTTATCCGCTCGGGTAATCGCTTATCCTCGGGTAATCGCTTATCCTTGGGTAATCGCT
TATCCTCGGATAAACAATTATCCTCACGGGTAATCGCTTATCCGCTCGGGTAATCGCTTATCCTCGGGTA
ATCGCTTATCCTTGGGTAATCGCTTATCCTCGGATAAACAATTATCCTCACGGGTAATCGCTTATCCGCT
CGGGTAATCGCTTATCCTCGGGTAATCGCTTATCCTTTCACGTTGGGACTCAGTGACTCGATAGCCGAAG
CTTACCGAAGTATACACTTAAATTCAGTGCACGTTTGCTTGTTGAGAGGAAAGGTTGTGTGCGGACGAAT
TTTTTTTTGAAAACCGGTGATAGAGCCTGAACCAGAAAAGATAAAAGAAGGCTATACCAGTGGGAGTACA
CAAACAGAGTAAGTTTGAATAGTAAAAAAAATCATTTATGTAAACAATAACGTGACTGTGCGTTAGGTCC
TGTTCATTGGTACCCGCCCGGGGATCAGATCCGCGGCCGCATAGGCCACTAGTGGATCTGGATCCTCTAG
AGTCGACCTCGAACGTTAACGTTAACGTAACGTTAACTCGAGGAGCTTGATAACATTATACCTAAACCCA
TGGTCAAGAGTAAACATTTCTGCCTTTGAAGTTGAGAACACAATTAAGCATCCCCTGGTTAAACCTGACA
TTCATACTTGTTAATAGCGCCATAAA
